>Addgene plasmid #62458 | pMIR-Dsred-IRES-His-Halo-Tev-Keap C151S | addgene full sequence | sequence record 174226 | Addgene NGS Result
CCGGCGCGCTCGGCCGCCTCCACTCCGGGGAGCACGACGGCGCTGCCCAGACCCTTGCCCTGGTGGTCGG
GCGAGACGCCGACGGTGGCCAGGAACCACGCGGGCTCCTTGGGCCGGTGCGGCGCCAGGAGGCCTTCCAT
CTGTTGCTGCGCGGCCAGCCGGGAACCGCTCAACTCGGCCATGCGCGGGCCGATCTCGGCGAACACCGCC
CCCGCTTCGACGCTCTCCGGCGTGGTCCAGACCGCCACCGCGGCGCCGTCGTCCGCGACCCACACCTTGC
CGATGTCGAGCCCGACGCGCGTGAGGAAGAGTTCTTGCAGCTCGGTGACCCGCTCGATGTGGCGGTCCGG
GTCGACGGTGTGGCGCGTGGCGGGGTAGTCGGCGAACGCGGCGGCGAGGGTGCGTACGGCCCGGGGGACG
TCGTCGCGGGTGGCGAGGCGCACCGTGGGCTTGTACTCGGTCATGGAAGGTCGTCTCCTTGTGAGGGGTC
AGGGGCGTGGGTCAGGGGATGGTGGCGGCACCGGTCGTGGCGGCCGACCTGCAGGCATGCAAGCTAGCTT
TTTGCAAAAGCCTAGGCCTCCAAAAAAGCCTCCTCACTACTTCTGGAATAGCTCAGAGGCCGAGGCGGCC
TCGGCCTCTGCATAAATAAAAAAAATTAGTCAGCCATGGGGCGGAGAATGGGCGGAACTGGGCGGAGTTA
GGGGCGGGATGGGCGGAGTTAGGGGCGGGACTATGGTTGCTGACTAATTGAGATGCATGCTTTGCATACT
TCTGCCTGCTGGGGAGCCTGGGGACTTTCCACACCTGGTTGCTGACTAATTGAGATGCATGCTTTGCATA
CTTCTGCCTGCTGGGGAGCCTGGGGACTTTCCACACCAATCTTTCGTCTCGCGCGTTTCGGTGATGACGG
TGAAAACCTCTGACACATGCAGCTCCCGGAGACGGTCACAGCTTGTCTGTAAGCGGATGCCGGGAGCAGA
CAAGCCCGTCAGGGCGCGTCAGCGGGTGTTGGCGGGTGTCGGGGCTGGCTTAACTATGCGGCATCAGAGC
AGATTGTACTGAGAGTGCACCATATGCGGTGTGAAATACCGCACAGATGCGTAAGGAGAAAATACCGCAT
CAGGCGCCATTCGCCATTCAGGCTGCGCAACTGTTGGGAAGGGCGATCGGTGCGGGCCTCTTCGCTATTA
CGCCAGCTGGCGAAAGGGGGATGTGCTGCAAGGCGATTAAGTTGGGTAACGCCAGGGTTTTCCCAGACAC
GACGTTGTAAAACGACGGCCAGTGCCAAGCTAGCGGCCGCATACAAAAAACCAACACACAGATCCAATGA
AAATAAAAGATCCTTTATTAAGCTTAGCTGAAAACTTCTGGCTCACATAGCTTCTGTCACCACCAATGAG
ATGCCACATGCGCTGACTACTTGGGTCACTTTTAATTTTTATGTTGCTGATTGTATGTGTGCATCTCCTG
TCTTGTAAGCATTAAACAAATGAAGACATATGCAGAGCTGTGAAATTCACTCTGCACTGAATAGACAAAA
AGGGTTACATAGCATAACAATGAGCAGTTGGTATCCACGTGGTTCTCAGCATTATAAACTCTGGGGAAGA
TGCTACTTCGTAACCTCAAGGAAATAAGTAAGCAAGGCAGAAGGAACACTTAAACAAGTATTATTCAACA
GACATGTTTACACTAAATAATTAAGGTTATATTTAGGGTTTAAACTCATCCCTGAATATCCTTAGTAACA
ACCTGGAGGAAAAACTGGGGTGAATGAGAACTTAAGTTTTCCAAGGATTATGGTTCAAATCCTCTGAAAT
CTATAACAGGTTAAAAAAATGAGAACTCAACTTTCTAGAGCAATAACTCTTCTCGAGGGCACTAGCACAA
GGCGGTAGTGATTTTCACTTTTAATATATTACATATAATACTACAAAAAGACTGAAGTTTTAAGGAAAAT
CCATTATTATTAAAAGTTTAGTACTCTTGAGTCTGGACTTTCTGATCAACAGGTACAGTTCTGCTGGTCA
ATCTGCTTCCGGCAGGGCTCCAT
[864 nt withheld, positions 2054-2917]
CGCCCGGCAGGGCATCACCTGCGTGGGCTTGTGCAGGGTGAGCTCCTCGAAGATCTTGACCAGGTAGTCC
TTGCAGCGGGAGTCGGACTGCAGGATCTCGCACTTCTGCAGCTGCATCTGCAGGAAGTTCGGCGTCAACG
AGTGGCAGCGCACTGCCCGCAGCAGCGCCTGGACGTAGAACCGTCGCTGTTCGCAGTCGTACTTGACCCA
GTTGATGCAGGCGTGGAAGACCTCGGACTCGCAGCGCACGTTCAGGTCGTCCCGGCTGATGAGGGTCACC
AGTTGGCAGTGGGACAGGTTGAAGAACTCCTCTTGCTTGGCCACCTCCCCAAAATGCATGTAGATGTACT
CCCGGGCACGCTGGTGCAACTCCACACAGCCAATCTGCTCAGCGAAGTTGGCGATGCCGATGGCATTGCT
GGGGTCCAGCTGCTGCACCAGGAAGTCACTGCAGGCACGGACAACGCTGTCGATCTGGTACATGACAGCA
CCGTTCATGACGTGGAGGACACTCTTCTCGCCCATGGAGATGGAGGCCGTGTAGGCGAATTCAATGAGGC
GCTCCATGACCTTGGGGTGGATACCCTCAATGGACACCACCTCCATGCCCTGCTCCCGCAGCCCGTTGGT
GAACATGGCCTTGAAGACAGGGCTGGATGAGGCCAGCACCACCTTGTGGGCCATGAACTGGGCGGCCGGT
GCATCCTGGTACTTGACCTGCAGTGTGACGTCACACAGCTGCTGGCTGAGCCGCAGCTCGTTCATGATGC
CAAAGGCCTGCTTGGTATGATCCTCCAGGGTGTAGCTGAAGGTGCGGTTGCCATGCTGGGAGGGCGTCAC
CTCCGCCTTGCACTCAGTGGAGGCGTACATCACCGCGTCCCCTGCCCCCTCAGGGCACTGTGACTGCAGG
GGCAGGAATCGGCAGCAGGCCCCAGCCCCGCTAGGCCTGGGATCTGGCTGCATCCCTGAGCCCTGGAAAT
ACAAGTTTTCTCCGGAGCCGGAAATCTCGAGCGTCGACAGCCAGCGCGCGATCTCGCTGCCGATCAGGTC
CGGGTTGTCTTCTTGCAGCAGATTCAGACCCGGGCCGATGTCCACAGCCTTGCAGTTAGGCAGGCTTTTG
GCCAGGCGAGCGGCTTCGGCCGGTGGGATCAGAACGCCTGGGGTGCCCCAGAACAGCAGCTTCGGGACAG
GGGACTGGTGCAGCCAGTCCATGTATTCTTCGACCAGCGCGACGATGTTCGCTGGCTCACCGGCGATTGG
CAGCTCGTTTGGGAAGCGCCACAGTGGCTCGCGGTCAACAGGGTTCAGGAACGGCTCGCGGTAATGGTCC
ATCTCGACTTCAGTCAGCGGGCGGACGACACCCATCGGCAGCGTACCCTCGATAAAAACGTTCTGATCGA
TGATCAGCTTGCGGCCGACGTCGGTGGTGCGGAAGGCCTGGAAGGTCTCGCGGGCAAATTCTGGCCATTC
GTCCCAGGTCGGGATAGGGCGGATGAACTCCATAAATGCAATACCTTTGACGCGCTCTGGATTGCGCTTG
GCCCAGTGGAAACCCAGAGCGGAGCCCCAGTCGTGAATGACCAGGACGACCTCTTCCAGACCCAGGGCTT
CGATGAAGGCATCCATGAAGCGGACGTGGTCGTCGAAGAAATAACCCAGGTCTGGTTTGTCGGATTTGCC
CATACCGATCAGGTCTGGAGCAATGCAGCGATGGGTCGGTGCAACATGCGGGATGATGTTGCGCCACACG
TAGGAGGAGGTCGGGTTACCGTGCAGGAACAGCACAGGGGTGCCATCGCGCGGACCAACATCGACGTAGT
GCATGCGCTCGCCCAGGACTTCCACATAATGGGGGTCGAATGGAAAGCCAGTACCGATTTCTGCCATATG
GCTACCACGAGGCACCAGGCCGCTGCTGTGATGATGATGATGATGGCTGCTGCCCATGGTTGTGGCCATA
TTATCATCGTGTTTTTCAAAGGAAAACCACGTCCCCGTGGTTCGGGGGGCCTAGACGTTTTTTTAACCTC
GACTAAACACATGTAAAGCATGTGTACCGAGGCCCCAGATCAGATCCCATACAATGGGGTACCTTCTGGG
CATCCTTCAGCCCCTTGTTGAATACGCTTGAGGAGAGCCATTTGACTCTTTCCACAACTATCCAACTCAC
AACGTGGCACTGGGGTTGTGCCGCCTTTGCAGGTGTATCTTATACACGTGGCTTTTGGCCGCAGAGGCAC
CTGTCGCCAGGTGGGGGGTTCCGCTGCCTGCAAAGGGTCGCTACAGACGTTGTTTGTCTTCAAGAAGCTT
CCAGAGGAACTGCTTCCTTCACGACATTCAACAGACCTTGCATTCCTTTGGCGAGAGGGGAAAGACCCCT
AGGAATGCTCGTCAAGAAGACAGGGCCAGGTTTCCGGGCCCTCACATTGCCAAAAGACGGCAATATGGTG
GAAAATAACATATAGACAAACGCACACCGGCCTTATTCCAAGCGGCTTCGGCCAGTAACGTTAGGGGGGG
GGGAGGGAGAGGGGCGGATCCCGGGCCCGCGGTACCGTCGACTGCAGAATTGGCCGCTACAGGAACAGGT
GGTGGCGGCCCTCGGCGCGCTCGTACTGCTCCACGATGGTGTAGTCCTCGTTGTGGGAGGTGATGTCCAG
CTTGGAGTCCACGTAGTAGTAGCCGGGCAGCTGCACGGGCTTCTTGGCCATGTAGATGGACTTGAACTCC
ACCAGGTAGTGGCCGCCGTCCTTCAGCTTCAGGGCCTTGTGGATCTCGCCCTTCAGCACGCCGTCGCGGG
GGTACAGGCGCTCGGTGGAGGCCTCCCAGCCCATAGTCTTCTTCTGCATTACGGGGCCGTCGGAGGGGAA
GTTCACGCCGATGAACTTCACCTTGTAGATGAAGGAGCCGTCCTGCAGGGAGGAGTCCTGGGTCACGGTC
ACCACGCCGCCGTCCTCGAAGTTCATCACGCGCTCCCACTTGAAGCCCTCGGGGAAGGACAGCTTCTTGT
AGTCGGGGATGTCGGCGGGGTGCTTCACGTACACCTTGGAGCCGTACTGGAACTGGGGGGACAGGATGTC
CCAGGCGAAGGGCAGGGGGCCGCCCTTGGTCACCTTCAGCTTGGCGGTCTGGGTGCCCTCGTAGGGGCGG
CCCTCGCCCTCGCCCTCGATCTCGAACTCGTGGCCGTTCACGGAGCCCTCCATGCGCACCTTGAAGCGCA
TGAACTCCTTGATGACGTCCTCGGAGGAGGCCATGGTGGATCCACGGTTCACTAAACCAGCTCTGCTTAT
ATAGACCTCCCACCGTACACGCCTACCGCCCATTTGCGTCAATGGGGCGGAGTTGTTACGACATTTTGGA
AAGTCCCGTTGATTTTGGTGCCAAAACAAACTCCCATTGACGTCAATGGGGTGGAGACTTGGAAATCCCC
GTGAGTCAAACCGCTATCCACGCCCATTGATGTACTGCCAAAACCGCATCACCATGGTAATAGCGATGAC
TAATACGTAGATGTACTGCCAAGTAGGAAAGTCCCATAAGGTCATGTACTGGGCATAATGCCAGGCGGGC
CATTTACCGTCATTGACGTCAATAGGGGGCGTACTTGGCATATGATACACTTGATGTACTGCCAAGTGGG
CAGTTTACCGTAAATACTCCACCCATTGACGTCAATGGAAAGTCCCTATTGGCGTTACTATGGGAACATA
CGTCATTATTGACGTCAATGGGCGGGGGTCGTTGGGCGGTCAGCCAGGCGGGCCATTTACCGTAAGTTAT
GTAACGCGGAACTCCATATATGGGCTATGAACTAATGACCCCGTAATTGATTACTATTAATAACTAAGAT
CTGGTACCTTGAATTCATGCTTCTCCTCCCTTTAGTGAGGGTAATTCTCTCTCTCTCCCTATAGTGAGTC
GTATTAATTCCTTCTCTTCTATAGTGTCACCTAAATCGTTGCAATTCGTAATCATGTCATAGCTGTTTCC
TGTGTGAAATTGTTATCCGCTCACAATTCCACACAACATACGAGCCGGAAGCATAAAGTGTAAAGCCTGG
GGTGCCTAATGAGTGAGCTAACTCACATTAATTGCGTTGCGCTCACTGCCCGCTTTCCAGTCGGGAAACC
TGTCGTGCCAGCTGCATTAATGAATCGGCCAACGCGCGGGGAGAGGCGGTTTGCGTATTGGGCGCTCTTC
CGCTTCCTCGCTCACTGACTCGCTGCGCTCGGTCGTTCGGCTGCGGCGAGCGGTATCAGCTCACTCAAAG
GCGGTAATACGGTTATCCACAGAATCAGGGGATAACGCAGGAAAGAACATGTGAGCAAAAGGCCAGCAAA
AGGCCAGGAACCGTAAAAAGGCCGCGTTGCTGGCGTTTTTCCATAGGCTCCGCCCCCCTGACGAGCATCA
CAAAAATCGACGCTCAAGTCAGAGGTGGCGAAACCCGACAGGACTATAAAGATACCAGGCGTTTCCCCCT
GGAAGCTCCCTCGTGCGCTCTCCTGTTCCGACCCTGCCGCTTACCGGATACCTGTCCGCCTTTCTCCCTT
CGGGAAGCGTGGCGCTTTCTCATAGCTCACGCTGTAGGTATCTCAGTTCGGTGTAGGTCGTTCGCTCCAA
GCTGGGCTGTGTGCACGAACCCCCCGTTCAGCCCGACCGCTGCGCCTTATCCGGTAACTATCGTCTTGAG
TCCAACCCGGTAAGACACGACTTATCGCCACTGGCAGCAGCCACTGGTAACAGGATTAGCAGAGCGAGGT
ATGTAGGCGGTGCTACAGAGTTCTTGAAGTGGTGGCCTAACTACGGCTACACTAGAAGAACAGTATTTGG
TATCTGCGCTCTGCTGAAGCCAGTTACCTTCGGAAAAAGAGTTGGTAGCTCTTGATCCGGCAAAAAAACC
ACCGCTGGTAGCGGTGGTTTTTTTGTTTGCAAGCAGCAGATTACGCGCAGAAAAAAAGGATCTCAAGAAG
ATCCTTTGATCTTTTCTACGGGGTCTGACGCTCAGTGGAACGAAAACTCACGTTAAGGGATTTTGGTCAT
GAGATTATCAAAAAGGATCTTCACCTAGATCCTTTTAAATTAAAAATGAAGTTTTAAATCAATCTAAAGT
ATATATGAGTAAACTTGGTCTGACAGTTACCAATGCTTAATCAGTGAGGCACCTATCTCAGCGATCTGTC
TATTTCGTTCATCCATAGTTGCCTGACTCCCCGTCGTGTAGATAACTACGATACGGGAGGGCTTACCATC
TGGCCCCAGTGCTGCAATGATACCGCGAGACCCACGCTCACCGGCTCCAGATTTATCAGCAATAAACCAG
CCAGCCGGAAGGGCCGAGCGCAGAAGTGGTCCTGCAACTTTATCCGCCTCCATCCAGTCTATTAATTGTT
GCCGGGAAGCTAGAGTAAGTAGTTCGCCAGTTAATAGTTTGCGCAACGTTGTTGCCATTGCTACAGGCAT
CGTGGTGTCACGCTCGTCGTTTGGTATGGCTTCATTCAGCTCCGGTTCCCAACGATCAAGGCGAGTTACA
TGATCCCCCATGTTGTGCAAAAAAGCGGTTAGCTCCTTCGGTCCTCCGATCGTTGTCAGAAGTAAGTTGG
CCGCAGTGTTATCACTCATGGTTATGGCAGCACTGCATAATTCTCTTACTGTCATGCCATCCGTAAGATG
CTTTTCTGTGACTGGTGAGTACTCAACCAAGTCATTCTGAGAATAGTGTATGCGGCGACCGAGTTGCTCT
TGCCCGGCGTCAATACGGGATAATACCGCGCCACATAGCAGAACTTTAAAAGTGCTCATCATTGGAAAAC
GTTCTTCGGGGCGAAAACTCTCAAGGATCTTACCGCTGTTGAGATCCAGTTCGATGTAACCCACTCGTGC
ACCCAACTGATCTTCAGCATCTTTTACTTTCACCAGCGTTTCTGGGTGAGCAAAAACAGGAAGGCAAAAT
GCCGCAAAAAAGGGAATAAGGGCGACACGGAAATGTTGAATACTCATACTCTTCCTTTTTCAATATTATT
GAAGCATTTATCAGGGTTATTGTCTCATGAGCGGATACATATTTGAATGTATTTAGAAAAATAAACAAAT
AGGGGTTCCGCGCACATTTCCCCGAAAAGTGCCACCTGACGTCTAAGAAACCATTATTATCATGACATTA
ACCTATAAAAATAGGCGTATCACGAGATTGCAGTGAAAAAAATGCTTTATTTGTGAAATTTGTGATGCTA
TTGCTTTATTTGTAACCATTATAAGCTGCAATAAACAAGTTAACAACAACAATTGCATTCATTTTATGTT
TCAGGTTCAGGGGGAGGTGTGGGAGGTTTTTTAAAGCAAGTAAAACCTCTACAAATGTGGTATGGCTGAT
TATGATCCTCTAGAGTCGGTGGGCCTCGGGGGCGGGTGCGGGGTCGGCGGGGCCGCCCCGGGTGGCTTCG
GTCGGAGCCATGGGGTCGTGCGCTCCTTTCGGTCGGGCGCTGCGGGTCGTGGGGCGGGCGTCAGGCACCG
GGCTTGCGGGTCATGCACCAGGTGCGCGGTCCTTCGGGCACCTCGACGTCGGCGGTGACGGTGAAGCCGA
GCCGCTCGTAGAAGGGGAGGTTGCGGGGCGCGGAGGTCTCCAGGAAGGCGGGCACC
Features (pLannotate 1.2.2; 27 found; start..end, strand, type, name):
    535..555     +  misc_feature   MCS (fragment): pUC18/19 multiple cloning site
    561..877     -  promoter       SV40 promoter: SV40 enhancer and early promoter
    888..923     +  CDS            rop (fragment): Rop protein, which maintains plasmids at low copy number; rop
   1025..1124    +  misc_feature   bom (fragment): basis of mobility region from pBR322
   1130..1284    -  CDS            lacZα (fragment): LacZα fragment of β-galactosidase; lacZ fragment
   1303..1337    -  polyA_signal   poly(A) signal (fragment): synthetic polyadenylation signal
   2552..3880    -  CDS            KEAP1 (fragment) (sequence partly withheld): KEAP1_HUMAN - Also known as INRF2 From Homo sapiens (Human).
   3914..4804    -  CDS            HaloTag®: modified bacterial dehalogenase that forms covalent bonds with chloroalkane derivatives
   4836..4852    -  CDS            capTEV™ (fragment): composite tag for in vivo biotinylation, TEV protease cleavage, and 6xHis tagging
   4865..5451    -  misc_feature   IRES2: internal ribosome entry site (IRES) of the encephalomyocarditis virus (EMCV)
   5453..5488    -  misc_feature   MCS (fragment): multiple cloning site
   5494..6171    -  CDS            DsRed-Express: rapidly maturing tetrameric variant of DsRed fluorescent protein (Bevis and Glick, 2002) mammalian codon-optimized
   6196..6399    -  promoter       CMV promoter: human cytomegalovirus (CMV) immediate early promoter
   6400..6703    -  enhancer       CMV enhancer: human cytomegalovirus immediate early enhancer
   6825..6843    -  promoter       T7 promoter: promoter for bacteriophage T7 RNA polymerase
   6855..6873    -  promoter       SP6 promoter: promoter for bacteriophage SP6 RNA polymerase
   6917..6933    -  protein_bind   lac operator: The lac repressor binds to the lac operator to inhibit transcription in E. coli. This inhibition can be relieved by adding lactose or isopropyl-β-D-thiogalactopyranoside (IPTG). lac repressor encoded by lacI
   6941..6971    -  promoter       lac promoter: promoter for the E. coli lac operon
   6986..7007    -  protein_bind   CAP binding site: CAP binding activates transcription in the presence of cAMP. E. coli catabolite activator protein
   7020..7112    -  CDS            lacI (fragment): lac repressor; lacI; The lac repressor binds to the lac operator to inhibit transcription in E. coli. This inhibition can be relieved by adding lactose or isopropyl-β-D-thiogalactopyranoside (IPTG).
   7295..7883    -  rep_origin     ori: high-copy-number ColE1/pMB1/pBR322/pUC origin of replication
   8054..8914    -  CDS            AmpR: β-lactamase; bla; confers resistance to ampicillin, carbenicillin, and related antibiotics
   8915..9019    -  promoter       AmpR promoter: bla
   9107..9188    -  polyA_signal   SV40 poly(A) signal: SV40 polyadenylation signal
   9211..9294    -  CDS            large T antigen (fragment): large T antigen from SV40 (simian virus 40)
   9303..9368    -  CDS            dmpM (fragment): DMPM_STRAD - Protein inferred from homology: Swiss-Prot protein existence level 3. From Streptomyces alboniger.
   9418..464     -  CDS            PuroR (across the origin): puromycin N-acetyltransferase; pac from Streptomyces alboniger; confers resistance to puromycin
