[The description below was written by a language model from this plasmid's Addgene catalogue record and pLannotate feature annotations shown in this document.]
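Description:
pMIR-Dsred-IRES-His-Halo-Tev-Keap C151S is a mammalian expression plasmid built on the pMIR backbone for producing a tagged point mutant of human Keap1 (KEAP1, also called INrf2/KLHL19). It is propagated in E. coli through a high-copy ColE1/pUC-type origin with ampicillin selection (AmpR under its own bla promoter). The feature table also shows a puromycin N-acetyltransferase gene downstream of an SV40 enhancer/early promoter and followed by an SV40 poly(A) signal, which would allow puromycin selection of transfected mammalian cells. Several short annotated fragments (lacZα, rop, bom, lacI, T7 and SP6 promoters, lac promoter/operator) appear to be cloning-vector remnants rather than functional parts of the design.

The payload is a single bicistronic transcript driven by the CMV enhancer and immediate-early promoter. The first cistron encodes DsRed-Express, a rapidly maturing red fluorescent protein that marks transfected cells. An EMCV IRES then directs cap-independent translation of the second cistron, an N-terminal His tag and HaloTag joined through a TEV protease cleavage site to Keap1 carrying the cysteine 151 to serine substitution. HaloTag covalently binds chloroalkane ligands, so it can anchor small-molecule probes to the fusion, while the His tag supports affinity capture and the TEV site allows separation of Keap1 from the tags. The associated publication concerns hydroxynonenylation of a single protein and the antioxidant response, which suggests that the mutant serves to test the contribution of this cysteine.

The catalogue notes a TRAF6 sequence in the 3'-UTR of the backbone, but this is not annotated in the feature table. KEAP1 is annotated only as a fragment, and the sequenced record (9,553 nt) is longer than the listed total size of 8,370 bp.
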