Addgene plasmid #62458: pMIR-Dsred-IRES-His-Halo-Tev-Keap C151S
Purpose: expresses his-tagged C151S human Keap1 protein
Depositing lab: Yimon Aye. Depositing organization: Cornell University. Publication: Substoichiometric Hydroxynonenylation of a Single Protein Recapitulates Whole-Cell-Stimulated Antioxidant Response. Parvez S, Fu Y, Li J, Long MJ, Lin H, Lee DK, Hu GS, Aye Y. J Am Chem Soc. 2014 Dec 31. 10.1021/ja5084249 PubMed 25544059.
Backbone
  Vector backbone: pMIR
  Backbone size w/o insert (bp): 6470
  Total vector size (bp): 8370
  Modifications to backbone: Contains TRAF6 in the 3'-UTR
  Vector type: Mammalian Expression
Growth in bacteria
  Bacterial resistance: Ampicillin, 100 μg/mL
  Growth temperature: 37°C
  Growth strain: DH5alpha
  Copy number: High Copy
Gene/Insert
  Gene/Insert name: Keap1
  Species: H. sapiens (human)
  Insert size (bp): 2859
  Mutation: Changed Cysteine 151 of Keap1 to serine
  GenBank ID: NM_203500.1
  Entrez Gene: KEAP1 (a.k.a. INrf2, KLHL19)
  Promoter: CMV
  Tag / fusion protein: His-Halo-Tev (N terminal on insert)
  Cloning method: Ligation Independent Cloning
  Sequencing primers: 5′ CMV fwd
Terms and licenses: Academic/Nonprofit Terms; Industry Terms: Not Available to Industry
How to cite: pMIR-Dsred-IRES-His-Halo-Tev-Keap C151S was a gift from Yimon Aye (Addgene plasmid # 62458 ; http://n2t.net/addgene:62458 ; RRID:Addgene_62458)
