>Addgene plasmid #62458 | pMIR-Dsred-IRES-His-Halo-Tev-Keap C151S | depositor partial sequence | sequence record 170788 | pMIR-Dsred-IRES-His-Halo-Tev-Keap C151S sequence 2859 bps
ATGGGCAGCAGCCATCATCATCATCATCACAGCAGCGGCCTGGTGCCTCGTGGTAGCCATATGGCAGAAA
TCGGTACTGGCTTTCCATTCGACCCCCATTATGTGGAAGTCCTGGGCGAGCGCATGCACTACGTCGATGT
TGGTCCGCGCGATGGCACCCCTGTGCTGTTCCTGCACGGTAACCCGACCTCCTCCTACGTGTGGCGCAAC
ATCATCCCGCATGTTGCACCGACCCATCGCTGCATTGCTCCAGACCTGATCGGTATGGGCAAATCCGACA
AACCAGACCTGGGTTATTTCTTCGACGACCACGTCCGCTTCATGGATGCCTTCATCGAAGCCCTGGGTCT
GGAAGAGGTCGTCCTGGTCATTCACGACTGGGGCTCCGCTCTGGGTTTCCACTGGGCCAAGCGCAATCCA
GAGCGCGTCAAAGGTATTGCATTTATGGAGTTCATCCGCCCTATCCCGACCTGGGACGAATGGCCAGAAT
TTGCCCGCGAGACCTTCCAGGCCTTCCGCACCACCGACGTCGGCCGCAAGCTGATCATCGATCAGAACGT
TTTTATCGAGGGTACGCTGCCGATGGGTGTCGTCCGCCCGCTGACTGAAGTCGAGATGGACCATTACCGC
GAGCCGTTCCTGAACCCTGTTGACCGCGAGCCACTGTGGCGCTTCCCAAACGAGCTGCCAATCGCCGGTG
AGCCAGCGAACATCGTCGCGCTGGTCGAAGAATACATGGACTGGCTGCACCAGTCCCCTGTCCCGAAGCT
GCTGTTCTGGGGCACCCCAGGCGTTCTGATCCCACCGGCCGAAGCCGCTCGCCTGGCCAAAAGCCTGCCT
AACTGCAAGGCTGTGGACATCGGCCCGGGTCTGAATCTGCTGCAAGAAGACAACCCGGACCTGATCGGCA
GCGAGATCGCGCGCTGGCTGTCGACGCTCGAGATTTCCGGCTCCGGAGAAAACTTGTATTTCCAGGGCTC
AGGGATGCAGCCAGATCCCAGGCCTAGCGGGGCTGGGGCCTGCTGCCGATTCCTGCCCCTGCAGTCACAG
TGCCCTGAGGGGGCAGGGGACGCGGTGATGTACGCCTCCACTGAGTGCAAGGCGGAGGTGACGCCCTCCC
AGCATGGCAACCGCACCTTCAGCTACACCCTGGAGGATCATACCAAGCAGGCCTTTGGCATCATGAACGA
GCTGCGGCTCAGCCAGCAGCTGTGTGACGTCACACTGCAGGTCAAGTACCAGGATGCACCGGCCGCCCAG
TTCATGGCCCACAAGGTGGTGCTGGCCTCATCCAGCCCTGTCTTCAAGGCCATGTTCACCAACGGGCTGC
GGGAGCAGGGCATGGAGGTGGTGTCCATTGAGGGTATCCACCCCAAGGTCATGGAGCGCCTCATTGAATT
CGCCTACACGGCCTCCATCTCCATGGGCGAGAAGAGTGTCCTCCACGTCATGAACGGTGCTGTCATGTAC
CAGATCGACAGCGTTGTCCGTGCCTGCAGTGACTTCCTGGTGCAGCAGCTGGACCCCAGCAATGCCATCG
GCATCGCCAACTTCGCTGAGCAGATTGGCTGTGTGGAGTTGCACCAGCGTGCCCGGGAGTACATCTACAT
GCATTTTGGGGAGGTGGCCAAGCAAGAGGAGTTCTTCAACCTGTCCCACTGCCAACTGGTGACCCTCATC
AGCCGGGACGACCTGAACGTGCGCTGCGAGTCCGAGGTCTTCCACGCCTGCATCAACTGGGTCAAGTACG
ACTGCGAACAGCGACGGTTCTACGTCCAGGCGCTGCTGCGGGCCGTGCGCTGCCACTCGTTGACGCCGAA
CTTCCTGCAGATGCAGCTGCAGAAGTGCGAGATCCTGCAGTCCGACTCCCGCTGCAAGGACTACCTGGTC
AAGATCTTCGAGGAGCTCACCCTGCACAAGCCCACGCAGGTGATGCCCTGCCGGGCG
[864 nt withheld, positions 1948-2811]
ATGGAGCCCTGCCGGAAGCAGATTGACCAGCAGAACTGTACCTGTTGA
